Addgene plasmid #204957: pDIV298
Purpose: AMA1 plasmid with Aspergillus optimized Mad7 and pyrG selection marker
Depositing lab: Uffe Mortensen. Depositing organization: Danmarks Tekniske Universitet. Publication: A Mad7 System for Genetic Engineering of Filamentous Fungi. Vanegas KG, Rendsvig JKH, Jarczynska ZD, Cortes MVCB, van Esch AP, Morera-Gomez M, Contesini FJ, Mortensen UH. J Fungi (Basel). 2022 Dec 22;9(1):16. doi: 10.3390/jof9010016. PubMed 36675838.
Backbone
  Vector backbone: pAC572
  Total vector size (bp): 15461
  Modifications to backbone: AMA1 element
  Vector type: Bacterial Expression, CRISPR ; Fungal expression
  Selectable markers: pyrG
Growth in bacteria
  Bacterial resistance: Ampicillin, 100 μg/mL
  Growth temperature: 37°C
  Growth strain: DH5alpha
  Copy number: Unknown
Gene/Insert 1
  Gene/Insert name: Mad7
  Species: Synthetic; codon optimized for A. niger
  Insert size (bp): 3816
  Promoter: Aspergillus nidulans tef1 promoter
  Tag / fusion protein: SV40 NLS (C terminal on insert)
  Cloning method: Unknown
  Sequencing primers: 5′ CTTCTCTGCTCAGCACCTCTACG; 3′ GCTTTACGGGAAGAGCTGAGAT
Gene/Insert 2
  Gene/Insert name: pyrG
  Species: Aspergillus fumigatus
  Insert size (bp): 905
  Promoter: native promoter
  Cloning method: Unknown
  Sequencing primers: 5′ TCCTCGTGTACTGTGTAAGCGCCC
Terms and licenses: Academic/Nonprofit Terms; Industry Terms: Not Available to Industry
How to cite: pDIV298 was a gift from Uffe Mortensen (Addgene plasmid # 204957 ; http://n2t.net/addgene:204957 ; RRID:Addgene_204957)
