[The description below was written by a language model from this plasmid's Addgene catalogue record and pLannotate feature annotations shown in this document.]
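Description:
pDIV298 is an E. coli–filamentous fungus shuttle plasmid of about 15.5 kb, built on the pAC572 backbone, that delivers the CRISPR nuclease Mad7 to Aspergillus species. In bacteria it is maintained through a high-copy ColE1/pUC-type origin and selected with ampicillin through the β-lactamase gene. In fungi it replicates autonomously through the roughly 5 kb AMA1 element from Aspergillus nidulans, so the nuclease can be expressed from an extrachromosomal plasmid without genomic integration.

Fungal selection relies on the Aspergillus fumigatus pyrG gene under its native promoter. This gene encodes orotidine-5'-phosphate decarboxylase and complements uridine/uracil auxotrophy in pyrG-deficient hosts. The automated annotation labels this region as two fragments resembling yeast URA3, which is the homologous enzyme.

The main payload is a synthetic 3.8 kb Mad7 open reading frame, codon optimized for A. niger. It carries a C-terminal SV40 nuclear localization signal and is driven by the constitutive A. nidulans tef1 promoter. The feature table does not annotate Mad7 or the tef1 promoter, but a large unannotated stretch between AMA1 and a short trpC terminator fragment would be large enough to contain this cassette.

The annotation also reports two minimal FRT sites in opposite orientations, with AMA1, that unannotated stretch and the pyrG-like region lying between them. Small fragments of KanR, lacZα, a pUC multiple cloning site and the rrnB terminators also appear and are probably remnants of earlier cloning steps. No guide RNA cassette is recorded, so the record does not state how the crRNA is supplied. The plasmid is intended for Mad7-based genome engineering of filamentous fungi.
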