Features (pLannotate 1.2.2; 15 found; start..end, strand, type, name):
    862..958     -  promoter       AmpR promoter (fragment): bla
    988..1012    -  CDS            KanR (fragment): aminoglycoside phosphotransferase; aph(3')-Ia; confers resistance to kanamycin
   1041..1156    +  ncRNA          5S rRNA: Accession: RF00001 - 5S ribosomal RNA
   1160..1200    +  terminator     rrnB T1 terminator (fragment): transcription terminator T1 from the E. coli rrnB gene
   1244..1277    +  protein_bind   FRT (minimal): supports FLP-mediated excision but not integration (Turan and Bode, 2011) FLP recombinase from the Saccharomyces cerevisiae 2μ plasmid
   1590..6840    -  rep_origin     AMA1: replication origin from Aspergillus nidulans (Aleksenko and Clutterbuck, 1996)
  12348..12374   +  terminator     trpC terminator (fragment): trpC; transcription terminator from the Aspergillus nidulans trpC gene (Punt et al., 1987)
  12395..12415   +  misc_feature   MCS (fragment): pUC18/19 multiple cloning site
  12812..12973   +  CDS            URA3 (fragment): PYRF_YEAST - Experimental evidence at protein level: Swiss-Prot protein existence level 1. From Saccharomyces cerevisiae (strain ATCC 204508 / S288c) (Baker's yeast).
  13027..13698   +  CDS            URA3 (fragment): PYRF_YEAST - Experimental evidence at protein level: Swiss-Prot protein existence level 1. From Saccharomyces cerevisiae (strain ATCC 204508 / S288c) (Baker's yeast).
  13962..13995   -  protein_bind   FRT (minimal): supports FLP-mediated excision but not integration (Turan and Bode, 2011) FLP recombinase from the Saccharomyces cerevisiae 2μ plasmid
  14465..14484   +  CDS            lacZα (fragment): LacZα fragment of β-galactosidase; lacZ fragment
  14509..14526   -  terminator     rrnB T2 terminator (fragment): transcription terminator T2 from the E. coli rrnB gene
  14751..15339   -  rep_origin     ori: high-copy-number ColE1/pMB1/pBR322/pUC origin of replication
  15461..859     -  CDS            AmpR (across the origin): β-lactamase; bla; confers resistance to ampicillin, carbenicillin, and related antibiotics
>Addgene plasmid #204957 | pDIV298 | addgene full sequence | sequence record 415603 | Addgene NGS Result
ACCAATGCTTAATCAGTGAGGCACCTATCTCAGCGATCTGTCTATTTCGTTCATCCATAGTTGCCTGACT
CCCCGTCGTGTAGATAACTACGATACGGGAGGGCTTACCATCTGGCCCCAGCGCTGCGATGATACCGCGA
GAACCACGCTCACCGGCTCCGGATTTATCAGCAATAAACCAGCCAGCCGGAAGGGCCGAGCGCAGAAGTG
GTCCTGCAACTTTATCCGCCTCCATCCAGTCTATTAATTGTTGCCGGGAAGCTAGAGTAAGTAGTTCGCC
AGTTAATAGTTTGCGCAACGTTGTTGCCATCGCTACAGGCATCGTGGTGTCACGCTCGTCGTTTGGTATG
GCTTCATTCAGCTCCGGTTCCCAACGATCAAGGCGAGTTACATGATCCCCCATGTTGTGCAAAAAAGCGG
TTAGCTCCTTCGGTCCTCCGATCGTTGTCAGAAGTAAGTTGGCCGCAGTGTTATCACTCATGGTTATGGC
AGCGCTACATAATTCTCTTACTGTCATGCCATCCGTAAGATGCTTTTCTGTGACTGGTGAGTACTCAACC
AAGTCATTCTGAGAATAGTGTATGCGGCGACCGAGTTGCTCTTGCCCGGCGTCAATACGGGATAATACCG
CGCCACATAGCAGAACTTTAAAAGTGCTCATCATTGGAAAACGTTCTTCGGGGCGAAAACTCTCAAGGAT
CTTACCGCTGTTGAGATCCAGTTCGATGTAACCCACTCGTGCACCCAACTGATCTTCAGCATCTTTTACT
TTCACCAGCGTTTCTGGGTGAGCAAAAACAGGAAGGCAAAATGCCGCAAAAAAGGGAATAAGGGCGACAC
GGAAATGTTGAATACTCATATTCTTCCTTTTTCAATATTATTGAAGCATTTATCAGGGTTATTGTCTCAT
GAGCGGATACATATTTGAATGTATTTAGAAAAATAAACAAATAGGGGTCAGTGTTACAACCAATTAACCA
ATTCTGAACATTATCGCGAGCCCATTTATACCTGAATATGGCTCATAACACCCCTTGTTTGCCTGGCGGC
AGTAGCGCGGTGGTCCCACCTGACCCCATGCCGAACTCAGAAGTGAAACGCCGTAGCGCCGATGGTAGTG
TGGGGACTCCCCATGCGAGAGTAGGGAACTGCCAGGCATCAAATAAAACGAAAGGCTCAGTCGAAAGACT
GGGCCTTTCGCCCGGGCTAATTATGGGGTGTCGCCCTTATTCGACTCTATAGTGAAGTTCCTATTCTCTA
GAAAGTATAGGAACTTCTGAAGTGGGGATTTAAATGCGGCCGCGCTGAGGGTTTAATCGACGAAGCAGCT
GACGGCCAGTGCCAAGCTTAACGCGTACCGGGCCCAGTATATGTTCCGCAGATGACTGGAGCTCTGCCAT
ACGTGCCCTCTCAAGCACCATTTGTTCCATCTACAGAGACTAGTCACCAACTAGTCTATCAAGACTCACA
GGGTACATTGCTGAGACCAACTGACCAGAGGCAGGGTAGCGGATTGACGGCTCCATCTCCTTCACTTACA
AGGTCTATTGAAAGCCCTTTAGCATCACCAAGCGGAGAATAGATTGTTAAGCTTATTTTTTGTATACTGT
TTTGTGATAGCACGAAGTTTTTCCACGGTATCTTGTTAAAAATATATATTTGTGGCGGGCTTACCTACAT
CAAATTAATAAGAGACTAATTATAAACTAAACACACAAGCAAGCTACTTTAGGGTAAAAGTTTATAAATG
CTTTTGACGTATAAACGTTGCTTGTATTTATTATTACAATTAAAGGTGGATAGAAAACCTAGAGACTAGT
TAGAAACTAATCTCAGGTTTGCGTTAAACTAAATCAGAGCCCGAGAGGTTAACAGAACCTAGAAGGGGAC
TAGATATCCGGGTAGGGAAACAAAAAAAAAAAAACAAGACAGCCACATATTAGGGAGACTAGTTAGAAGC
TAGTTCCAGGACTAGGAAAATAAAAGACAATGATACCACAGTCTAGTTGACAACTAGATAGATTCTAGAT
TGAGGCCAAAGTCTCTGAGATCCAGGTTAGTTGCAACTAATACTAGTTAGTATCTAGTCTCCTATAACTC
TGAAGCTAGAATAACTTACTACTATTATCCTCACCACTGTTCAGCTGCGCAAACGGAGTGATTGCAAGGT
GTTCAGAGACTAGTTATTGACTAGTCAGTGACTAGCAATAACTAACAAGGTATTAACCTACCATGTCTGC
CATCACCCTGCACTTCCTCGGGCTCAGCAGCCTTTTCCTCCTCATTTTCATGCTCATTTTCCTTGTTTAA
GACTGTGACTAGTCAAAGACTAGTCCAGAACCACAAAGGAGAAATGTCTTACCACTTTCTTCATTGCTTG
TCTCTTTTGCATTATCCATGTCTGCAACTAGTTAGAGTCTAGTTAGTGACTAGTCCGACGAGGACTTGCT
TGTCTCCGGATTGTTGGAGGAACTCTCCAGGGCCTCAAGATCCACAACAGAGCCTTCTAGAAGACTGGTC
AATAACTAGTTGGTCTTTGTCTGAGTCTGACTTACGAGGTTGCATACTCGCTCCCTTTGCCTCGTCAATC
GATGAGAAAAAGCGCCAAAACTCGCAATATGGCTTTGAACCACACGGTGCTGAGACTAGTTAGAATCTAG
TCCCAAACTAGCTTGGATAGCTTACCTTTGCCCTTTGCGTTGCGACAGGTCTTGCAGGGTATGGTTCCTT
TCTCACCAGCTGATTTAGCTGCCTTGCTACMCTCACGGCGGATCTGCATAAAGAGTGGCTAGAGGTTATA
AATTAGCACTGATCCTAGGTACGGGGCTGAATGTAACTTGCCYTTCCTTTCTCATCGCGCGGCAAGACAG
GCTTGCTCAAATTCCTACCAGTCACAGGGGTATGCACGGCGTACGGACCACTTGAACTAGTCACAGATTA
GTTAGCAACTAGTCTGCATTGAATGGCTGTACTTACGGGCCCTCGCCATTGTCCTGATCATTTCCAGCTT
CACCCTCGTTGCTGCAAAGTAGTTAGTGACTAGTCAAGGACTAGTTGAAATGGGAGAAGAAACTCACGAA
TTCTCGACACCCTTAGTATTGTGGTCCTTGGACTTGGTGCTGCTATATATTAGCTAATACACTAGTTAGA
CTCACAGAAACTTACGCAGCTCGCTTGCGCTTCTTGGTAGGAGTCGGGGTTGGGAGAACAGTGCCTTCAA
ACAAGCCTTCATACCATGCTACTTGACTAGTCAGGGACTAGTCACCAAGTAATCTAGATAGGACTTKCCT
TTGGCCTCCATCAGTTCCTTCATAGTGGGAGGTCCATTGTGCAATGTAAACTCCATGCCGTGGGAGTTCT
TGTCCTTCAAGTGCTTGACCAATATGTTTCTGTTGGCAGAGGGAACCTGTCAACTAGTTAATAACTAGTC
AGAAACTAGTATAGCAGTAGACTCACTGTACGCTTGAGGCATCCCTTCACTCGGCAGTAGACTTCATATT
GATGGATATCAGGCACGCCATTGTCGTCCTGTGGACTAGTCAGTAACTAGGCTTAAAGCTAGTCGGGTCG
GCTTACTATCTTGAAATCCGGCAGCGTAAGCTCCCCGTCCTTAACTGCCTCGAGATAGTGACAGTACTCT
GGGGACTTTCGGAGATCGTTATCGCGAATGCTCGGCATACTAATCGTTGACTAGTCTTGGACTAGTCCCG
AGCAAAAAGGATTGGAGGAGGAGGAGGAAGGTGAGAGTGAGACAAAGAGCGAAATAAGAGCTTCAAAGGC
TATCTCTAAGCAGTATGAAGGTTAAGTATCTAGTTCTTGACTAGATTTAAAAGAGATTTCGACTAGTTAT
GTACCTGGAGTTTGGATATAGGAATGTGTTGTGGTAACGAAATGTAAGGGGGAGGAAAGAAAAAGTCGGT
CAAGAGGTAACTCTAAGTCGGCCATTCCTTTTTGGGAGGCGCTAACCATAAACGGCATGGTCGACTTAGA
GTTAGCTCAGGGAATTTAGGGAGTTATCTGCGACCACCGAGGAACGGCTGAATGCCAAAGAATCCCGATG
GAGCTCTAGCTGGCGGTTGACAACCCCACCTTTTGGCGTTTCTGCGGCGTTGCAGGCGGGACTGGATACT
TCGTAGAACCAGAAAGGCAAGGCAGAACGCGCTCAGCAAGAGTGTTGGAAGTGATAGCATGATGTGCCTT
GTTAACTAGGTCAAAATCTGCAGTATGCTTGATGTTATCCAAAGTGTGAGAGAGGAAGGTCCAAACATAC
ACGATTGGGAGAGGGCCTAGGTATAAGAGTTTTTGAGTAGAACGCATGTGAGCCCAGCCATCTCGAGGAG
ATTAAACACGGGCCGGCATTTGATGGCTATGTTAGTACCCCAATGGAAACGGTGAGAGTCCAGTGGTCGC
AGATAACTCCCTAAATTCCCTGAGCTAACTCTAAGTCGACCATGCCGTTTATGGTTAGCGCCTCCCAAAA
AGGAATGGCCGACTTAGAGTTACCTCTTGACCGACTTTTTCTTTCCTCCCCCTTACATTTCGTTACCACA
ACACATTCCTATATCCAAACTCCAGGTACATAACTAGTCGAAATCTCTTTTAAATCTAGTCAAGAACTAG
ATACTTAACCTTCATACTGCTTAGAGATAGCCTTTGAAGCTCTTATTTCGCTCTTTGTCTCACTCTCACC
TTCCTCCTCCTCCTCCAATCCTTTTTGCTCGGGACTAGTCCAAGACTAGTCAACGATTAGTATGCCGAGC
ATTCGCGATAACGATCTCCGAAAGTCCCCAGAGTACTGTCACTATCTCGAGGCAGTTAAGGACGGGGAGC
TTACGCTGCCGGATTTCAAGATAGTAAGCCGACCCGACTAGCTTTAAGCCTAGTTACTGACTAGTCCACA
GGACGACAATGGCGTGCCTGATATCCATCCATATGAAGTCTACTGCCGAGTGAAGGGATGCCTCAAGCGT
ACAGTGAGTCTACTGCTATACTAGTTTCTGACTAGTTATTAACTAGTTGACAGGTTCCCTCTGCCAACAG
AAACATATTGGTCAAGCACTTGAAGGACAAGAACTCCCACGGCATGGAGTTTACATTGCACAATGGACCT
CCCACTATGAAGGAACTGATGGAGGCCAAAGGCAAGTCCTATCTAGATTACTTGGTGACTAGTCCCTGAC
TAGTCAAGTAGCATGGTATGAAGGCTTGTTTGAAGGCACTGTTCTCCCAACCCCGACTCCTACCAAGAAG
CGCAAGCGAGCTGCGTAAGTTTCTGTGAGTCTAACTAGTGTATTAGCTAATATATAGCAGCACCAAGTCC
AAGGACCACAATACTAAGGGTGTCGAGAATTCGTGAGTTTCTTCTCCCATTTCAACTAGTCCTTGACTAG
TCACTAACTACTTTGCAGCAACGAGGGTGAAGCTGGAAATGATCAGGACAATGGCGAGGGCCCGTAAGTA
CAGCCATTCAATGCAGACTAGTTGCTAACTAATCTGTGACTAGTTCAAGTGGTCCGTACGCCGTGCATAC
CCCTGTGACTGGTAGGAATTTGAGCAAGCCTGTCTTGCCGCGCGATGAGAAAGGAARGGCAAGTTACATT
CAGCCCCGTACCTAGGATCAGTGCTAATTTATAACCTCTAGCCACTCTTTATGCAGATCCGCCGTGAGKG
TAGCAAGGCAGCTAAATCAGCTGGTGAGAAAGGAACCATACCCTGCAAGACCTGTCGCAACGCAAAGGGC
AAAGGTAAGCTATCCAAGCTAGTTTGGGACTAGATTCTAACTAGTCTCAGCACCGTGTGGTTCAAAGCCA
TATTGCGAGTTTTGGCGCTTTTTCTCATCGATTGACGAGGCAAAGGGAGCGAGTATGCAACCTCGTAAGT
CAGACTCAGACAAAGACCAACTAGTTATTGACCAGTCTTCTAGAAGGCTCTGTTGTGGATCTTGAGGCCC
TGGAGAGTTCCTCCAACAATCCGGAGACAAGCAAGTCCTCGTCGGACTAGTCACTAACTAGACTCTAACT
AGTTGCAGACATGGATAATGCAAAAGAGACAAGCAATGAAGAAAGTGGTAAGACATTTCTCCTTTGTGGT
TCTGGACTAGTCTTTGACTAGTCACAGTCTTAAACAAGGAAAATGAGCATGAAAATGAGGAGGAAAAGGC
TGCTGAGCCCGAGGAAGTGCAGGGTGATGGCAGACATGGTAGGTTAATACCTTGTTAGTTATTGCTAGTC
ACTGACTAGTCAATAACTAGTCTCTGAACACCTTGCAATCACTCCGTTTGCGCAGCTGAACAGTGGTGAG
GATAATAGTAGTAAGTTATTCTAGCTTCAGAGTTATAGGAGACTAGATACTAACTAGTATTAGTTGCAAC
TAACCTGGATCTCAGAGACTTTGGCCTCAATCTAGAATCTATCTAGTTGTCAACTAGACTGTGGTATCAT
TGTCTTTTATTTTCCTAGTCCTGGAACTAGCTTCTAACTAGTCTCCCTAATATGTGGCTGTCTTGTTTTT
TTTTTTTNGTTTCCCTACCCGGATATCTAGTCCCCTTCTAGGTTCTGTTAACCTCTCGGGCTCTGATTTA
GTTTAACGCAAACCTGAGATTAGTTTCTAACTAGTCTCTAGGTTTTCTATCCACCTTTAATTGTAATAAT
AAATACAAGCAACGTTTATACGTCAAAAGCATTTATAAACTTTTACCCTAAAGTAGCTTGCTTGTGTGTT
TAGTTTATAATTAGTCTCTTATTAATTTGATGTAGGTAAGCCCGCCACAAATATATATTTTTAACAAGAT
ACCGTGGAAAAACTTCGTGCTATCACAAAACAGTATACAAAAAATAAGCTTAACAATCTATTCTCCGCTT
GGTGATGCTAAAGGGCTTTCAATAGACCTTGTAAGTGAAGGAGATGGAGCCGTCAATCCGCTACCCTGCC
TCTGGTCAGTTGGTCTCAGCAATGTACCCTGTGAGTCTTGATAGACTAGTTGGTGACTAGTCTCTGTAGA
TGGAACAAATGGTGCTTGAGAGGGCACGTATGGCAGAGCTCCAGTCATCTGCGGAACATATACTGGGCCC
GGGAAGATCTCATGGTCATAGCTGTTTCCGCTGAGGGTTTAATGCTGAGGGTTTAATTAAGACCTCAGCC
GAGACAGCAGAATCACCGCCCAAGTTAAGCCTTTGTGCTGATCATGCTCTCGAACGGGCCAAGTTCGGGA
AAAGCAAAGGAGCGTTTAGTGAGGGGCAATTTGACTCACCTCCCAGGCAACAGATGAGGGGGGCAAAAAG
AAAGAAATTTTCGTGAGTCAATATGGATTCCGAGCATCATTTTCTTGCGGTCTATCTTGCTACGTATGTT
GATCTTGACGCTGTGGATCAAGCAACGCCACTCGCTCGCTCCATCGCAGGCTGGTCGCAGACAAATTAAA
AGGCGGCAAACTCGTACAGCCGCGGGGTTGTCCGCTGCAAAGTACAGAGTGATAAAAGCCGCCATGCGAC
CATCAACGCGTTGATGCCCAGCTTTTTCGATCCGAGAATCCACCGTAGAGGCGATAGCAAGTAAAGAAAA
GCTAAACAAAAAAAAATTTCTGCCCCTAAGCCATGAAAACGAGATGGGGTGGAGCAGAACCAAGGAAAGA
GTCGCGCTGGGCTGCCGTTCCGGAAGGTGTTGTAAAGGCTCGACGCCCAAGGTGGGAGTCTAGGAGAAGA
ATTTGCATCGGGAGTGGGGCGGGTTACCCCTCCATATCCAATGACAGATATCTACCAGCCAAGGGTTTGA
GCCCGCCCGCTTAGTCGTCGTCCTCGCTTGCCCCTCCATAAAAGGATTTCCCCTCCCCCTCCCACAAAAT
TTTCTTTCCCTTCCTCTCCTTGTCCGCTTCAGTACGTATATCTTCCCTTCCCTCGCTTCTCTCCTCCATC
CTTCTTTCATCCATCTCCTGCTAACTTCTCTGCTCAGCACCTCTACGCATTACTAGCCGTAGTATCTGAG
CACTTCTCCCTTTTATATTCCACAAAACATAACACAACCTTCACCATATGAACAACGGCACCAACAACTT
CCAGAACTTCATCGGCATCTCCAGCCTCCAAAAGACCCTCCGCAACGCTCTCATCCCCACCGAGACTACC
CAGCAGTTCATCGTCAAGAACGGCATCATCAAAGAGGATGAGCTGCGCGGCGAGAACCGCCAGATCCTCA
AGGATATCATGGATGATTACTACCGCGGCTTTATCTCCGAGACTCTCTCCTCCATCGATGATATCGATTG
GACCAGCCTCTTCGAGAAGATGGAAATCCAGCTGAAGAACGGCGATAACAAGGATACCCTGATCAAAGAG
CAGACCGAGTACCGCAAGGCCATCCACAAGAAGTTCGCCAACGACGATCGCTTCAAGAATATGTTCTCCG
CCAAGCTCATCTCCGATATCCTGCCTGAGTTCGTCATCCACAACAACAACTACTCCGCCTCCGAGAAAGA
GGAAAAGACCCAGGTCATCAAGCTGTTCTCCCGCTTCGCCACCTCCTTCAAGGATTACTTCAAGAACCGC
GCCAACTGCTTCTCCGCCGACGATATCTCCTCCAGCTCCTGCCACCGCATCGTCAACGATAACGCCGAGA
TCTTCTTCTCCAACGCTCTGGTCTACCGCCGCATCGTGAAGTCCCTCTCCAACGATGACATCAACAAGAT
CTCCGGCGATATGAAGGATTCCCTCAAAGAGATGTCCCTCGAGGAAATCTACTCCTACGAGAAGTACGGC
GAGTTCATTACCCAAGAGGGCATCTCCTTCTACAACGATATCTGCGGCAAGGTCAACTCCTTCATGAACC
TCTACTGCCAGAAGAACAAAGAGAACAAGAACCTGTACAAGCTCCAGAAGCTCCACAAGCAGATCCTCTG
TATCGCCGATACCAGCTACGAGGTCCCCTACAAGTTCGAGTCCGATGAGGAAGTCTACCAGTCCGTCAAC
GGCTTCCTCGATAACATCAGCTCCAAGCACATCGTCGAGCGCCTCCGCAAGATCGGCGACAACTACAACG
GCTACAACCTCGATAAGATCTACATCGTGTCCAAGTTCTACGAGTCTGTCTCGCAAAAGACCTACCGCGA
TTGGGAAACCATCAACACCGCTCTCGAGATCCATTACAACAACATCTTGCCCGGCAACGGCAAGTCCAAG
GCCGATAAGGTCAAGAAGGCCGTTAAGAACGATCTGCAGAAGTCCATCACCGAGATCAACGAGCTGGTGT
CCAACTACAAGCTCTGCTCCGATGACAACATCAAGGCCGAAACCTACATCCACGAGATCTCCCACATCCT
GAACAACTTCGAGGCCCAAGAGCTGAAGTACAACCCCGAGATCCACCTCGTCGAGAGCGAGCTGAAGGCC
TCCGAGTTGAAGAACGTCCTCGATGTCATCATGAACGCCTTCCACTGGTGCTCCGTGTTCATGACCGAGG
AACTCGTCGATAAGGATAACAACTTCTACGCCGAGCTGGAAGAAATCTACGATGAGATCTACCCCGTCAT
CTCCCTGTACAACCTGGTCCGCAACTACGTCACCCAGAAGCCTTACTCCACCAAGAAGATCAAGCTCAAC
TTCGGCATCCCCACTCTCGCCGATGGTTGGTCCAAGTCCAAAGAGTACTCCAACAACGCCATCATCCTCA
TGCGCGATAACCTGTACTACCTCGGCATCTTCAACGCCAAGAACAAGCCCGATAAGAAGATTATCGAGGG
CAACACCAGCGAGAACAAGGGCGATTACAAGAAGATGATCTACAACCTGCTGCCTGGTCCTAACAAGATG
ATCCCCAAGGTGTTCCTGTCCTCCAAGACCGGCGTCGAGACTTACAAGCCCTCCGCTTACATCCTCGAAG
GCTACAAGCAGAACAAGCACATTAAGTCCAGCAAGGATTTCGATATCACCTTCTGCCACGATCTGATCGA
CTATTTCAAGAACTGCATTGCCATCCATCCTGAGTGGAAGAACTTCGGCTTCGATTTCTCCGATACCTCC
ACCTACGAGGATATCTCCGGCTTCTACCGCGAGGTCGAGCTGCAGGGCTACAAGATCGACTGGACCTACA
TCAGCGAGAAGGATATCGATCTCCTGCAAGAGAAGGGCCAGCTCTACCTCTTCCAGATCTATAACAAAGA
TTTCTCCAAGAAGTCCACCGGCAACGACAACCTCCACACCATGTACCTCAAGAACCTCTTCAGCGAGGAA
AACCTCAAGGACATCGTCCTCAAGCTGAACGGCGAGGCTGAAATCTTCTTCAGAAAGTCCTCCATCAAGA
ACCCCATCATCCATAAGAAGGGCTCCATCCTCGTCAACCGCACCTACGAAGCCGAGGAAAAGGATCAGTT
CGGCAACATCCAGATCGTCCGCAAGAACATCCCCGAGAACATCTACCAAGAGTTGTACAAGTACTTCAAC
GACAAGTCCGACAAAGAGCTGTCCGACGAGGCCGCAAAGCTCAAGAACGTCGTCGGCCACCATGAGGCCG
CCACCAACATCGTTAAGGATTACCGCTATACCTACGACAAGTATTTCCTGCACATGCCCATCACCATCAA
CTTCAAGGCCAACAAGACCGGTTTCATCAACGATCGCATCCTCCAGTATATCGCCAAAGAGAAGGATCTC
CACGTCATCGGTATCGATCGCGGCGAGCGCAACCTCATCTACGTGTCCGTCATCGATACCTGCGGTAACA
TCGTGGAACAGAAGTCCTTCAACATCGTCAATGGCTACGATTACCAGATCAAGTTGAAGCAGCAAGAGGG
CGCTCGCCAGATCGCTCGCAAAGAGTGGAAAGAGATCGGCAAGATCAAAGAAATCAAAGAGGGCTACCTG
AGCCTGGTGATCCATGAGATTTCCAAGATGGTGATCAAGTACAACGCTATCATTGCCATGGAAGATCTGT
CCTACGGTTTCAAGAAGGGCCGCTTCAAGGTCGAACGCCAGGTCTACCAAAAGTTCGAAACCATGCTGAT
CAACAAGTTGAACTACCTCGTCTTTAAGGACATCTCCATTACCGAGAACGGCGGCCTCCTCAAGGGCTAC
CAGCTCACCTACATTCCCGATAAGCTGAAAAACGTCGGCCATCAGTGCGGCTGCATCTTCTACGTCCCTG
CCGCCTACACCTCCAAGATCGATCCCACCACCGGCTTCGTCAACATCTTCAAGTTCAAGGATCTCACCGT
CGATGCCAAGCGCGAATTCATCAAGAAGTTTGATTCCATCCGCTACGATTCCGAGAAGAATCTCTTCTGT
TTCACCTTCGACTACAACAATTTCATCACTCAGAACACCGTCATGTCCAAGTCGTCCTGGTCCGTCTACA
CCTACGGCGTCCGCATCAAGCGCCGCTTCGTTAACGGCCGCTTCTCGAACGAGTCCGACACCATCGACAT
CACCAAGGATATGGAAAAGACACTCGAGATGACCGATATCAACTGGCGCGACGGCCACGACCTCCGCCAG
GACATCATCGACTACGAGATCGTCCAGCATATCTTCGAAATCTTCCGCCTCACCGTCCAGATGCGCAACT
CCCTGTCCGAGTTGGAGGATCGCGACTACGATCGCCTCATCTCCCCTGTCCTCAACGAGAACAACATTTT
CTACGATAGCGCCAAGGCCGGCGACGCCCTGCCTAAGGATGCCGACGCCAACGGCGCCTACTGTATCGCT
CTCAAGGGCCTGTACGAGATCAAGCAAATCACCGAAAACTGGAAAGAGGACGGAAAGTTCAGCCGCGACA
AGCTGAAGATCTCCAACAAGGATTGGTTCGATTTCATCCAAAACAAGCGCTACCTGCCTCCCAAGAAGAA
GCGCAAGGTCTGAAGCGGACATTCGATTTATGCCGTTATGACTTCCTTAAAAAAGCCTTTACGAATGAAA
GAAATGGAATTAGACTTGTTATGTAGTTGATTCTACAATGGATTATGATTCCTGAACTTCAAATCCGCTG
TTCATTATTAATCTCAGCTCTTCCCGTAAAGCCAATGTTGAAACTATTCGTAAATGTACCTCGTTTTGCG
TGTACCTTGCTTATCACGTGATATTACATGACCTGGACAGAGTTCTGCGCGAAAGTCATAACGTAAATCC
CGGGCGGTAGGTGCGTCCCGGGCGGAAGGTAGTTTTCTCGTCCACCCCAACGCGTTTATCAACCTCAACT
TTCAACAACCATCATGCCACCAAAAGCGCGTAAAACAAAGCGAGATTTGATTGAGCAAGAGGGCAGGATC
CAATGCGCGATTCAAGACATTAAAAATGGAAAATTTCAAAAAATTGCGCCCGCAGCGCGTGCATACAAAA
TTCATCCCAATACATTAAGACCTCAGCTCCTCGTGTACTGTGTAAGCGCCCACTAGGTAATATGACATGA
TTACGAATTCGAGCTCGGTACCCGGCCGGGGATCCTCTAGACGTGGAGTTACCAGTGATTGACCAATGTT
TTATCTTCTACAGTTCTGCCTGTCTACCCCATTCTAGCTGTACCTGACTACAGAGTAGTTTAATTGTGGT
TGACCCCACAGTCGGAGGCGGAGGAATACAGCACCGATGTGGCCTGTCTCCATCCAGATTGGCACGCAAT
TTTTACACGCGGAAAAGATCGAGATAGAGTACGACTTTAAATTTAGTCCCCGGCGGCTTCTATTTTAGAA
TATTTGAGATTTGATTCTCAAGCAATTGATTTGGTTGGGTCACCCTCAATTGGATAATATACCTCATTGC
TCGGCTACTTCAACTCATCAATCACCGTCATACCCCGCATATAACCCTCCATTCCCACGATGTCGTCCAA
GTCGCAATTGACTTACGGTGCTCGAGCCAGCAAGCACCCCAATCCTCTGGCAAAGAGACTTTTTGAGATT
GCCGAAGCAAAGAAGACAAACGTTACCGTCTCTGCTGATGTGACGACAACCCGAGAACTCCTGGACCTCG
CTGACCGTACGGAAGCTGTTGGATCCAATACATATGCCGTCTAGCAATGGACTAATCAACTTTTGATGAT
ACAGGTCTCGGTCCCTACATCGCCGTCATCAAGACACACATCGACATCCTCACCGATTTCAGCGTCGACA
CTATCAATGGCCTGAATGTGCTGGCTCAAAAGTACAACTTTTTGATCTTCGAGGACCGCAAATTCATCGA
CATCGGCAATACCGTCCAGAAGCAATACCACGGCGGTGCTCTGAGGATCTCCGAATGGGCCCACATTATC
AACTGCAGCGTTCTCCCTGGCGAGGGCATCGTCGAGGCTCTGGCCCAGACCGCATCTGCGCAAGACTTCC
CCTATGGTCCTGAGAGAGGACTGTTGGTCCTGGCAGAGATGACCCCCAAAGGATCGCTGGCTACGGGCGA
GTATACCAAGGCATCGGTTGACTACGCTCGCAAATACAAGAACTTCGTTATGGGTTTCGTGTCGACGCGG
GCCCTGACGGAAGTGCAGTCGGATGTGTCTTCAGCCTCGGAGGATGAAGATTTCGTGGTCTTCACGACGG
GTGTGAACCTCTCTTCCAAAGGAGATAAGCTTGGACAGCAATACCAGACTCCTGCATCGGCTATTGGACG
CGGTGCCGACTTTATCATCGCCGGTCGAGGCATCTACGCTGCTCCCGACCCGGTTGAAGCTGCACAGCGG
TACCAGAAAGAAGGCTGGGAAGCTTATATGGCCAGAGTATGCGGCAAGTCATGATTTCCTCTTGGAGCAA
AAGTGTAGTGCCAGTACGAGTGTTGTGGAGGAAGGCTGCATACATTGTGCCTGTCATTAAACGATGAGCT
CGTCCGTATTGGCCCCTGTAATGCCATGTTTTCCGCCCCCAATCGTCAAGGTTTTCCCTTTGTTAGATTC
CTACCAGTCATCTAGCAAGGCGGCCGCAGCTAGCACAATTGAGGCATCCCCACTACCGCATTAAGACCTC
AGCGCGGCCGCAAATTTAAATAAAATGAAGTGAAGTTCCTATACTTTCTAGAGAATAGGAACTTCTATAG
TGAGTCGAATAAGGGCGACACAAAATTTATTCTAAATGCATAATAAATACTGATAACATCTTATAGTTTG
TATTATATTTTGTATTATCGTTGACATGTATAATTTTGATATCAAAAACTGATTTTCCCTTTATTATTTT
CGAGATTTATTTTCTTAATTCTCTTTAACAAACTAGAAATATTGTATATACAAAAAATCATAAATAATAG
ATGAATAGTTTAATTATAGGTGTTCATCAATCGAAAAAGCAACGTATCTTATTTAAAGTGCGTTGCTTTT
TTCTCATTTATAAGGTTAAATAATTCTCATATATCAAGCAAAGTGACAGGCGCCCTTAAATATTCTGACA
AATGCTCTTTCCCTAAACTCCCCCCATAAAAAAACCCGCCGAAGCGGGTTTTTACGTTATTTGCGGATTA
ACGATTACTCGTTATCAGAACCGCCCAGGGGGCCCGAGCTTAAGACTGGCCGTCGTTTTACAACACAGAA
AGAGTTTGTAGAAACGCAAAAAGGCCATCCGTCAGGGGCCTTCTGCTTAGTTTGATGCCTGGCAGTTCCC
TACTCTCGCCTTCCGCTTCCTCGCTCACTGACTCGCTGCGCTCGGTCGTTCGGCTGCGGCGAGCGGTATC
AGCTCACTCAAAGGCGGTAATACGGTTATCCACAGAATCAGGGGATAACGCAGGAAAGAACATGTGAGCA
AAAGGCCAGCAAAAGGCCAGGAACCGTAAAAAGGCCGCGTTGCTGGCGTTTTTCCATAGGCTCCGCCCCC
CTGACGAGCATCACAAAAATCGACGCTCAAGTCAGAGGTGGCGAAACCCGACAGGACTATAAAGATACCA
GGCGTTTCCCCCTGGAAGCTCCCTCGTGCGCTCTCCTGTTCCGACCCTGCCGCTTACCGGATACCTGTCC
GCCTTTCTCCCTTCGGGAAGCGTGGCGCTTTCTCATAGCTCACGCTGTAGGTATCTCAGTTCGGTGTAGG
TCGTTCGCTCCAAGCTGGGCTGTGTGCACGAACCCCCCGTTCAGCCCGACCGCTGCGCCTTATCCGGTAA
CTATCGTCTTGAGTCCAACCCGGTAAGACACGACTTATCGCCACTGGCAGCAGCCACTGGTAACAGGATT
AGCAGAGCGAGGTATGTAGGCGGTGCTACAGAGTTCTTGAAGTGGTGGGCTAACTACGGCTACACTAGAA
GAACAGTATTTGGTATCTGCGCTCTGCTGAAGCCAGTTACCTTCGGAAAAAGAGTTGGTAGCTCTTGATC
CGGCAAACAAACCACCGCTGGTAGCGGTGGTTTTTTTGTTTGCAAGCAGCAGATTACGCGCAGAAAAAAA
GGATCTCAAGAAGATCCTTTGATCTTTTCTACGGGGTCTGACGCTCAGTGGAACGACGCGCGCGTAACTC
ACGTTAAGGGATTTTGGTCATGAGCTTGCGCCGTCCCGTCAAGTCAGCGTAATGCTCTGCTT
